>Addgene plasmid #16544 | pBI-p53 R175H/EGFP | addgene full sequence | sequence record 251850 | Addgene NGS Result
AGGTCAAAACAGCGTGGATGGCGTCTCCAGGCGATCTGACGGTTCACTAAACGAGCTCTGCTTATATAGG
TCGAGTTTACCACTCCCTATCAGTGATAGAGAAAAGTGAAAGTCGAGTTTACCACTCCCTATCAGTGATA
GAGAAAAGTGAAAGTCGAGTTTACCACTCCCTATCAGTGATAGAGAAAAGTGAAAGTCGAGTTTACCACT
CCCTATCAGTGATAGAGAAAAGTGAAAGTCGAGTTTACCACTCCCTATCAGTGATAGAGAAAAGTGAAAG
TCGAGCTCGGTACCCGGGTCGAGGTAGGCGTGTACGGTGGGAGGCCTATATAAGCAGAGCTCGTTTAGTG
AACCGTCAGATCGCCTGGAGACGCCATCCACGCTGTTTTGACCTCCATAGAAGACACCGGGACCGATCCA
GCCTCCGCGGCCCCGAATTCGAGCTCGGTACCCGGGGATCCTCTAGTCAGCTGACGCGCCTCGAGGTCGA
CGGTATCGATAAGCTTGATATCGAATTCCACGACGGTGACACGCTTCCCTGGATTGGCAGCCAGACTGCC
TTCCGGGTCACTGCCATGGAGGAGCCGCAGTCAGATCCTAGCGTCGAGCCCCCTCTGAGTCAGGAAACAT
TTTCAGACCTATGGAAACTACTTCCTGAAAACAACGTTCTGTCCCCCTTGCCGTCCCAAGCAATGGATGA
TTTGATGCTGTCCCCGGACGATATTGAACAATGGTTCACTGAAGACCCAGGTCCAGATGAAGCTCCCAGA
ATGCCAGAGGCTGCTCCCCGCGTGGCCCCTGCACCAGCAGCTCCTACACCGGCGGCCCCTGCACCAGCCC
CCTCCTGGCCCCTGTCATCTTCTGTCCCTTCCCAGAAAACCTACCAGGGCAGCTACGGTTTCCGTCTGGG
CTTCTTGCATTCTGGGACAGCCAAGTCTGTGACTTGCACGTACTCCCCTGCCCTCAACAAGATGTTTTGC
CAACTGGCCAAGACCTGCCCTGTGCAGCTGTGGGTTGATTCCACACCCCCGCCCGGCACCCGCGTCCGCG
CCATGGCCATCTACAAGCAGTCACAGCACATGACGGAGGTTGTGAGGCACTGCCCCCACCATGAGCGCTG
CTCAGATAGCGATGGTCTGGCCCCTCCTCAGCATCTTATCCGAGTGGAAGGAAATTTGCGTGTGGAGTAT
TTGGATGACAGAAACACTTTTCGACATAGTGTGGTGGTGCCCTATGAGCCGCCTGAGGTTGGCTCTGACT
GTACCACCATCCACTACAACTACATGTGTAACAGTTCCTGCATGGGCGGCATGAACCGGAGGCCCATCCT
CACCATCATCACACTGGAAGACTCCAGTGGTAATCTACTGGGACGGAACAGCTTTGAGGTGCGTGTTTGT
GCCTGTCCTGGGAGAGACCGGCGCACAGAGGAAGAGAATCTCCGCAAGAAAGGGGAGCCTCACCACGAGC
TGCCCCCAGGGAGCACTAAGCGAGCACTGCCCAACAACACCAGCTCCTCTCCCCAGCCAAAGAAGAAACC
ACTGGATGGAGAATATTTCACCCTTCAGATCCGTGGGCGTGAGCGCTTCGAGATGTTCCGAGAGCTGAAT
GAGGCCTTGGAACTCAAGGATGCCCAGGCTGGGAAGGAGCCGGGGGGGAGCAGGGCTCACTCCAGCCACC
TGAAGTCCAAAAAGGGTCAGTCTACCTCCCGCCATAAAAAACTCATGTTCAAGACAGAAGGGCCTGACTC
AGACTGACATTCTCCACTTCTTGTTCCCCACTGACAGCCTCCCACCCCCATCTCTCCCTCCCCTGCCATT
TTGAATTCCTGCAGCCCGGGGGATCTCTTAATTAAGGTCGACAGTTTAAACGCTAGCGCGGCCTCGACGA
TATCTCTAGAGCTGAGAACTTCAGGGTGAGTTTGGGGACCCTTGATTGTTCTTTCTTTTTCGCTATTGTA
AAATTCATGTTATATGGAGGGGGCAAAGTTTTCAGGGTGTTGTTTAGAATGGGAAGATGTCCCTTGTATC
ACCATGGACCCTCATGATAATTTTGTTTCTTTCACTTTCTACTCTGTTGACAACCATTGTCTCCTCTTAT
TTTCTTTTCATTTTCTGTAACTTTTTCGTTAAACTTTAGCTTGCATTTGTAACGAATTTTTAAATTCACT
TTTGTTTATTTGTCAGATTGTAAGTACTTTCTCTAATCACTTTTTTTTCAAGGCAATCAGGGTATATTAT
ATTGTACTTCAGCACAGTTTTAGAGAACAATTGTTATAATTAAATGATAAGGTAGAATATTTCTGCATAT
AAATTCTGGCTGGCGTGGAAATATTCTTATTGGTAGAAACAACTACACCCTGGTCATCATCCTGCCTTTC
TCTTTATGGTTACAATGATATACACTGTTTGAGATGAGGATAAAATACTCTGAGTCCAAACCGGGCCCCT
CTGCTAACCATGTTCATGCCTTCTTCTCTTTCCTACAGCTCCTGGGCAACGTGCTGGTTGTTGTGCTGTC
TCATCATTTTGGCAAAGAATTCACTCCTCAGGTGCAGGCTGCCTATCAGAAGGTGGTGGCTGGTGTGGCC
AATGCCCTGGCTCACAAATACCACTGAGATCGATCTTTTTCCCTCTGCCAAAAATTATGGGGACATCATG
AAGCCCCTTGAGCATCTGACTTCTGGCTAATAAAGGAAATTTATTTTCATTGCAATAGTGTGTTGGAATT
TTTTGTGTCTCTCACTCGGAAGGACATATGGGAGGGCAAATCATTTAAAACATCAGAATGAGTATTTGGT
TTAGAGTTTGGCAACATATGCCCATATGCTGGCTGCCATGAACAAAGGTTGGCTATAAAGAGGTCATCAG
TATATGAAACAGCCCCCTGCTGTCCATTCCTTATTCCATAGAAAAGCCTTGACTTGAGGTTAGATTTTTT
TTATATTTTGTTTTGTGTTATTTTTTTCTTTAACATCCCTAAAATTTTCCTTACATGTTTTACTAGCCAG
ATTTTTCCTCCTCTCCTGACTACTCCCAGTCATAGCTGTCCCTCTTCTCTTATGGAGATCCCTCGACTGC
ATTAATGAATCGGCCAACGCGCGGGGAGAGGCGGTTTGCGTATTGGGCGCTCTTCCGCTTCCTCGCTCAC
TGACTCGCTGCGCTCGGTCGTTCGGCTGCGGCGAGCGGTATCAGCTCACTCAAAGGCGGTAATACGGTTA
TCCACAGAATCAGGGGATAACGCAGGAAAGAACATGTGAGCAAAAGGCCAGCAAAAGGCCAGGAACCGTA
AAAAGGCCGCGTTGCTGGCGTTTTTCCATAGGCTCCGCCCCCCTGACGAGCATCACAAAAATCGACGCTC
AAGTCAGAGGTGGCGAAACCCGACAGGACTATAAAGATACCAGGCGTTTCCCCCTGGAAGCTCCCTCGTG
CGCTCTCCTGTTCCGACCCTGCCGCTTACCGGATACCTGTCCGCCTTTCTCCCTTCGGGAAGCGTGGCGC
TTTCTCATAGCTCACGCTGTAGGTATCTCAGTTCGGTGTAGGTCGTTCGCTCCAAGCTGGGCTGTGTGCA
CGAACCCCCCGTTCAGCCCGACCGCTGCGCCTTATCCGGTAACTATCGTCTTGAGTCCAACCCGGTAAGA
CACGACTTATCGCCACTGGCAGCAGCCACTGGTAACAGGATTAGCAGAGCGAGGTATGTAGGCGGTGCTA
CAGAGTTCTTGAAGTGGTGGCCTAACTACGGCTACACTAGAAGAACAGTATTTGGTATCTGCGCTCTGCT
GAAGCCAGTTACCTTCGGAAAAAGAGTTGGTAGCTCTTGATCCGGCAAACAAACCACCGCTGGTAGCGGT
GGTTTTTTTGTTTGCAAGCAGCAGATTACGCGCAGAAAAAAAGGATCTCAAGAAGATCCTTTGATCTTTT
CTACGGGGTCTGACGCTCAGTGGAACGAAAACTCACGTTAAGGGATTTTGGTCATGAGATTATCAAAAAG
GATCTTCACCTAGATCCTTTTAAATTAAAAATGAAGTTTTAAATCAATCTAAAGTATATATGAGTAAACT
TGGTCTGACAGTTACCAATGCTTAATCAGTGAGGCACCTATCTCAGCGATCTGTCTATTTCGTTCATCCA
TAGTTGCCTGACTCCCCGTCGTGTAGATAACTACGATACGGGAGGGCTTACCATCTGGCCCCAGTGCTGC
AATGATACCGCGAGACCCACGCTCACCGGCTCCAGATTTATCAGCAATAAACCAGCCAGCCGGAAGGGCC
GAGCGCAGAAGTGGTCCTGCAACTTTATCCGCCTCCATCCAGTCTATTAATTGTTGCCGGGAAGCTAGAG
TAAGTAGTTCGCCAGTTAATAGTTTGCGCAACGTTGTTGCCATTGCTACAGGCATCGTGGTGTCACGCTC
GTCGTTTGGTATGGCTTCATTCAGCTCCGGTTCCCAACGATCAAGGCGAGTTACATGATCCCCCATGTTG
TGCAAAAAAGCGGTTAGCTCCTTCGGTCCTCCGATCGTTGTCAGAAGTAAGTTGGCCGCAGTGTTATCAC
TCATGGTTATGGCAGCACTGCATAATTCTCTTACTGTCATGCCATCCGTAAGATGCTTTTCTGTGACTGG
TGAGTACTCAACCAAGTCATTCTGAGAATAGTGTATGCGGCGACCGAGTTGCTCTTGCCCGGCGTCAACA
CGGGATAATACCGCGCCACATAGCAGAACTTTAAAAGTGCTCATCATTGGAAAACGTTCTTCGGGGCGAA
AACTCTCAAGGATCTTACCGCTGTTGAGATCCAGTTCGATGTAACCCACTCGTGCACCCAACTGATCTTC
AGCATCTTTTACTTTCACCAGCGTTTCTGGGTGAGCAAAAACAGGAAGGCAAAATGCCGCAAAAAAGGGA
ATAAGGGCGACACGGAAATGTTGAATACTCATACTCTTCCTTTTTCAATATTATTGAAGCATTTATCAGG
GTTATTGTCTCATGAGCGGATACATATTTGAATGTATTTAGAAAAATAAACAAATAGGGGTTCCGCGCAC
ATTTCCCCGAAAAGTGCCACCTGACGTCTAAGAAACCATTATTATCATGACATTAACCTATAAAAATAGG
CGTATCACGAGGCCCTTTCGTCTTCACTCGACGCGGCCAGCTTGGTCGAGCTGGATACTTCCCGTCCGCC
AGGGGGACATGCCGGCGATGCTGAAGGTCGCGCGCATTCCCGATGAAGAGGCCGGTTACCGCCTGTTGAC
CTGGTGGGACGGGCAGGGCGCCGCCCGAGTCTTCGCCTCGGCGGCGGGCGCTCTGCTCATGGAGCGCGCG
TCCGGGGCCGGGGACCTTGCACAGATAGCGTGGTCCGGCCAGGACGACGAGGCTTGCAGGATCATAATCA
GCCATACCACATTTGTAGAGGTTTTACTTGCTTTAAAAAACCTCCCACACCTCCCCCTGAACCTGAAACA
TAAAATGAATGCAATTGTTGTTGTTAACTTGTTTATTGCAGCTTATAATGGTTACAAATAAAGCAATAGC
ATCACAAATTTCACAAATAAAGCATTTTTTTCACTGCATTCTAGTTGTGGTTTGTCCAAACTCATCAATG
TATCTTATCATGTCTGGATCCTCTAGAACTAGGTCGACAAGCTTGATATCGAATTCTTACTTGTACAGCT
CGTCCATGCCGAGAGTGATCCCGGCGGCGGTCACGAACTCCAGCAGGACCATGTGATCGCGCTTCTCGTT
GGGGTCTTTGCTCAGGGCGGACTGGGTGCTCAGGTAGTGGTTGTCGGGCAGCAGCACGGGGCCGTCGCCG
ATGGGGGTGTTCTGCTGGTAGTGGTCGGCGAGCTGCACGCTGCCGTCCTCGATGTTGTGGCGGATCTTGA
AGTTCACCTTGATGCCGTTCTTCTGCTTGTCGGCCATGATATAGACGTTGTGGCTGTTGTAGTTGTACTC
CAGCTTGTGCCCCAGGATGTTGCCGTCCTCCTTGAAGTCGATGCCCTTCAGCTCGATGCGGTTCACCAGG
GTGTCGCCCTCGAACTTCACCTCGGCGCGGGTCTTGTAGTTGCCGTCGTCCTTGAAGAAGATGGTGCGCT
CCTGGACGTAGCCTTCGGGCATGGCGGACTTGAAGAAGTCGTGCTGCTTCATGTGGTCGGGGTAGCGGCT
GAAGCACTGCACGCCGTAGGTCAGGGTGGTCACGAGGGTGGGCCAGGGCACGGGCAGCTTGCCGGTGGTG
CAGATGAACTTCAGGGTCAGCTTGCCGTAGGTGGCATCGCCCTCGCCCTCGCCGGACACGCTGAACTTGT
GGCCGTTTACGTCGCCGTCCAGCTCGACCAGGATGGGCACCACCCCGGTGAACAGCTCCTCGCCCTTGCT
CACCATCCGCGGGGATCCACTAGTTCTAGAGCGGCCGCTGCAGGAATTCGGGGCCGCGGAGGCTGGATCG
GTCCCGGTGTCTTCTATGG
Features (pLannotate 1.2.2; 20 found; start..end, strand, type, name):
     25..70      -  promoter       TRE3GV promoter (fragment): 3rd-generation Tet-responsive promoter that can be activated by binding of Tet-On® 3G, optimized for retroviral and lentiviral vectors
     70..285     +  protein_bind   tetracycline response element (fragment): contains seven copies of the tetracycline operator tetO tetracycline repressor TetR
    303..341     +  promoter       minimal CMV promoter: human cytomegalovirus (CMV) immediate early promoter
    435..466     +  misc_feature   MCS (fragment): pUC18/19 multiple cloning site
    479..519     -  misc_feature   MCS (fragment): pBluescript multiple cloning site
    576..1757    +  CDS            p53: human tumor suppressor protein that is often mutated in cancers; Homo sapiens TP53; responds to cellular stresses to regulate the expression of target genes
   1823..1845    -  misc_feature   MCS (fragment): pBluescript multiple cloning site
   1916..2488    +  intron         β-globin intron: intron from rabbit β-globin gene
   2492..2614    +  CDS            HBB: HBB_COLGU - Experimental evidence at transcript level: Swiss-Prot protein existence level 2. Involved in oxygen transport from the lung to the various peripheral tissues. From Colobus guereza (Mantled guereza) (Eastern black-and-white colobus monkey).
   2689..2744    +  polyA_signal   β-globin poly(A) signal: rabbit β-globin polyadenylation signal (Gil and Proudfoot, 1987)
   3077..3130    -  CDS            lacI (fragment): lac repressor; lacI; The lac repressor binds to the lac operator to inhibit transcription in E. coli. This inhibition can be relieved by adding lactose or isopropyl-β-D-thiogalactopyranoside (IPTG).
   3313..3901    -  rep_origin     ori: high-copy-number ColE1/pMB1/pBR322/pUC origin of replication
   4072..4932    -  CDS            AmpR: β-lactamase; bla; confers resistance to ampicillin, carbenicillin, and related antibiotics
   4933..5037    -  promoter       AmpR promoter: bla
   5156..5386    +  CDS            str (fragment): STR_KLEPN - Protein inferred from homology: Swiss-Prot protein existence level 3. The aminoglycoside phosphotransferases achieve inactivation of their antibiotic substrates by phosphorylation. From Klebsiella pneumoniae.
   5380..5463    +  CDS            large T antigen (fragment): large T antigen from SV40 (simian virus 40)
   5486..5620    +  polyA_signal   SV40 poly(A) signal: SV40 polyadenylation signal
   5634..5656    -  misc_feature   MCS (fragment): pBluescript multiple cloning site
   5657..6376    -  CDS            EGFP: the original enhanced GFP (Yang et al., 1996) mammalian codon-optimized
   6381..6408    -  misc_feature   MCS (fragment): pBluescript multiple cloning site
