[The description below was written by a language model from this plasmid's Addgene catalogue record and pLannotate feature annotations shown in this document.]
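Description:
pBI-p53 R175H/EGFP is a mammalian expression plasmid built on the pBI-MCS-EGFP backbone. It provides tetracycline-regulated co-expression of a mutant human p53 and an EGFP reporter. In bacteria it is maintained by a high-copy ColE1/pUC-type origin and selected with ampicillin through the β-lactamase gene (AmpR) and its own promoter. The feature table shows no mammalian selection marker. The short annotations for lacI, an aminoglycoside phosphotransferase and SV40 large T antigen are fragments, most likely backbone remnants or homology hits rather than functional genes.

The payload is organised around a central tetracycline response element containing tetO operator repeats, flanked on each side by minimal promoter sequence, which gives a bidirectional Tet-responsive unit. In one direction, a minimal CMV promoter drives the human TP53 coding sequence carrying the R175H substitution. This unit is followed by a rabbit β-globin intron, a small stretch of globin coding sequence and the β-globin polyadenylation signal. In the opposite direction, a promoter fragment annotated as TRE3GV-like drives EGFP, which sits on the reverse strand and is terminated by an SV40 poly(A) signal. Because both units depend on the same tetO array, a tetracycline-controlled transactivator supplied in the host cells should switch on both genes together, so green fluorescence marks cells in which the mutant p53 is induced. The record does not state which transactivator system was used.

The depositor describes the plasmid as a Tet-responsive mutant p53 expression construct, and the associated study concerned the identification and classification of p53-regulated genes. The record does not spell out the specific role of this mutant version in that work.
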