Addgene plasmid #16544: pBI-p53 R175H/EGFP
Depositing lab: Bert Vogelstein. Publication: Identification and classification of p53-regulated genes. Yu J, Zhang L, Hwang PM, Rago C, Kinzler KW, Vogelstein B. Proc Natl Acad Sci U S A. 1999 Dec 7. 96(25):14517-22. 10.1073/pnas.96.25.14517 PubMed 10588737.
Backbone
  Vector backbone: pBI-MCS-EGFP
  Backbone size w/o insert (bp): 5210
  Vector type: Mammalian Expression
Growth in bacteria
  Bacterial resistance: Ampicillin, 100 μg/mL
  Growth temperature: 37°C
  Growth strain: DH5alpha
  Copy number: High Copy
Gene/Insert
  Gene/Insert name: p53
  Species: H. sapiens (human)
  Insert size (bp): 1700
  Mutation: R175H
  Entrez Gene: TP53 (a.k.a. BCC7, BMFS5, LFS1, P53, TRP53)
  Cloning method: Restriction Enzyme
  Sequencing primers: 5′ na
Terms and licenses: Academic/Nonprofit Terms; Industry Terms: Not Available to Industry
Depositor comments: Tet-responsive mutant p53 expression construct.
How to cite: pBI-p53 R175H/EGFP was a gift from Bert Vogelstein (Addgene plasmid # 16544 ; http://n2t.net/addgene:16544 ; RRID:Addgene_16544)
