>Addgene plasmid #16544 | pBI-p53 R175H/EGFP | addgene partial sequence | sequence record 23073 | 16544 with hP53-R
CCGGGCGGGGGTGTGGAATCAACCCACAGCTGCACAGGGCAGGTCTTGGCCAGTTGGCAAAACATCTTGT
TGAGGGCAGGGGAGTACGTGCAAGTCACAGACTTGGCTGTCCCAGAATGCAAGAAGCCCAGACGGAAACC
GTAGCTGCCCTGGTAGGTTTTCTGGGAAGGGACAGAAGATGACAGGGGCCAGGAGGGGGCTGGTGCAGGG
GCCGCCGGTGTAGGAGCTGCTGGTGCAGGGGCCACGCGGGGAGCAGCCTCTGGCATTCTGGGAGCTTCAT
CTGGACCTGGGTCTTCAGTGAACCATTGTTCAATATCGTCCGGGGACAGCATCAAATCATCCATTGCTTG
GGACGGCAAGGGGGACAGAACGTTGTTTTCAGGAAGTAGTTTCCATAGGTCTGAAAATGTTTCCTGACTC
AGAGGGGGCTCGACGCTAGGATCTGACTGCGGCTCCTCCATGGCAGTGACCCGGAAGGCAGTCTGGCTGC
CAATCCAGGGAAGCGTGTCACCGTCGTGGAATTCGATATCAAGCTTATCGATACCGTCGACCTCGAGGCG
CGTCAGCTGACTAGAGGATCCCCGGGTACCGA
